Addgene plasmid #189977: pAAV2-sgTrp53-sgAtrx-EFS-Cre
Purpose: Expresses Cre cDNA and sgRNAs targeting murine Trp53 and Atrx
Depositing lab: William Kaelin. Depositing organization: Dana-Farber Cancer Institute. Publication: De novo pyrimidine synthesis is a targetable vulnerability in IDH mutant glioma. Shi DD, Savani MR, Levitt MM, Wang AC, Endress JE, Bird CE, Buehler J, Stopka SA, Regan MS, Lin YF, Puliyappadamba VT, Gao W, Khanal J, Evans L, Lee JH, Guo L, Xiao Y, Xu M, Huang B, Jennings RB, Bonal DM, Martin-Sandoval MS, Dang T, Gattie LC, Cameron AB, Lee S, Asara JM, Kornblum HI, Mak TW, Looper RE, Nguyen QD, Signoretti S, Gradl S, Sutter A, Jeffers M, Janzer A, Lehrman MA, Zacharias LG, Mathews TP, Losman JA, Richardson TE, Cahill DP, DeBerardinis RJ, Ligon KL, Xu L, Ly P, Agar NYR, Abdullah KG, Harris IS, Kaelin WG Jr, McBrayer SK. Cancer Cell. 2022 Sep 12;40(9):939-956.e16. doi: 10.1016/j.ccell.2022.07.011. Epub 2022 Aug 18. PubMed 35985343.
Backbone
  Vector backbone: pAAV
  Vector type: Mouse Targeting, AAV, Cre/Lox
Growth in bacteria
  Bacterial resistance: Ampicillin, 100 μg/mL
  Growth temperature: 30°C
  Growth strain: NEB Stable
  Copy number: High Copy
Gene/Insert
  Gene/Insert name: sgTrp53, sgAtrx, Cre recombinase
  Species: M. musculus (mouse)
Terms and licenses: Academic/Nonprofit Terms; Industry Terms: Not Available to Industry
How to cite: pAAV2-sgTrp53-sgAtrx-EFS-Cre was a gift from William Kaelin (Addgene plasmid # 189977 ; http://n2t.net/addgene:189977 ; RRID:Addgene_189977)
