[The description below was written by a language model from this plasmid's Addgene catalogue record and pLannotate feature annotations shown in this document.]
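Description:
pAAV2-sgTrp53-sgAtrx-EFS-Cre is an adeno-associated virus transfer plasmid built on a pAAV backbone and intended for gene targeting in mouse cells or tissues. It is maintained in E. coli through a high-copy ColE1/pUC-type origin and selected with ampicillin via the β-lactamase gene. An f1 phage origin is also present, along with small remnants of pBR322 bom and rop sequences. The payload lies between AAV2 inverted terminal repeats, which direct replication and packaging of the intervening DNA into AAV particles. One ITR is annotated in full, while the other is detected only as two short fragments. This may reflect incomplete sequencing or annotation of this repeat-rich region, or a partial deletion.

The packaged cassette combines CRISPR guides with a recombinase. Two tandem human U6 (RNA polymerase III) promoters each drive a guide RNA with the Streptococcus pyogenes Cas9 scaffold, and according to the record these target murine Trp53 and Atrx. The attB1, attB5 and attB2 sites bracketing the two units suggest they were assembled by multisite Gateway recombination. In the opposite orientation, the EF-1α core (EFS) promoter, a compact promoter suited to AAV's limited capacity, drives Cre recombinase. Cre is followed by a short HA-tag fragment, apparently a C-terminal epitope, and a synthetic polyadenylation signal. No Cas9 coding sequence is annotated, so the nuclease must be supplied separately, for example from a Cre-activatable Cas9 allele in the recipient, although the record does not specify this. The design allows simultaneous disruption of the Trp53 and Atrx tumour suppressors and Cre-mediated recombination of floxed alleles. The associated publication concerns IDH-mutant glioma, which is consistent with use in building mouse models of that disease.
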