Features (pLannotate 1.2.2; 22 found; start..end, strand, type, name):
     81..105     -  protein_bind   attB2: mutant version of attB; recombination site for the Gateway® BP reaction BP Clonase™
    142..282     +  repeat_region  AAV2 ITR: inverted terminal repeat of adeno-associated virus serotype 2 inverted
    287..338     -  misc_feature   bom (fragment): basis of mobility region from pBR322
    357..812     +  rep_origin     f1 ori (sequence partly withheld): f1 bacteriophage origin of replication; arrow indicates direction of (+) strand synthesis
    813..862     -  misc_feature   bom (fragment): basis of mobility region from pBR322
    964..999     -  CDS            rop (fragment): Rop protein, which maintains plasmids at low copy number; rop
   1094..1198    +  promoter       AmpR promoter: bla
   1199..2059    +  CDS            AmpR: β-lactamase; bla; confers resistance to ampicillin, carbenicillin, and related antibiotics
   2230..2818    +  rep_origin     ori: high-copy-number ColE1/pMB1/pBR322/pUC origin of replication
   2891..2918    +  repeat_region  AAV2 ITR (fragment): inverted terminal repeat of adeno-associated virus serotype 2 inverted
   2947..2974    +  repeat_region  AAV2 ITR (fragment): inverted terminal repeat of adeno-associated virus serotype 2 inverted
   3022..3069    -  polyA_signal   poly(A) signal: synthetic polyadenylation signal
   3077..3105    -  CDS            3xHA (fragment): three tandem HA epitope tags
   3106..4131    -  CDS            cre: RECR_BPP1 - Experimental evidence at protein level: Swiss-Prot protein existence level 1. Catalyzes site-specific recombination between two 34-base- pair LOXP sites. Its role is to maintain the phage genome as a monomeric unit-copy plasmid in the lysogenic state. From Escherichia phage P1 (Bacteriophage P1).
   4157..4368    -  promoter       EF-1α core promoter: core promoter for human elongation factor EF-1α
   4394..4410    -  CDS            small t antigen (fragment): SV40 (simian virus 40) small t antigen
   4440..4464    +  protein_bind   attB1: mutant version of attB; recombination site for the Gateway® BP reaction BP Clonase™
   4465..4696    +  promoter       U6 promoter: RNA polymerase III promoter for human U6 snRNA
   4726..4801    +  misc_RNA       gRNA scaffold: guide RNA scaffold for the Streptococcus pyogenes CRISPR/Cas9 system
   4848..4868    +  protein_bind   attB5: mutant version of attB; core recombination site for the Gateway® BP reaction BP Clonase™
   4869..5100    +  promoter       U6 promoter: RNA polymerase III promoter for human U6 snRNA
   5128..35      +  misc_RNA       gRNA scaffold (across the origin): guide RNA scaffold for the Streptococcus pyogenes CRISPR/Cas9 system
>Addgene plasmid #189977 | pAAV2-sgTrp53-sgAtrx-EFS-Cre | addgene full sequence | sequence record 379336 | Addgene NGS Result
GTTATCAACTTGAAAAAGTGGCACCGAGTCGGTGCTTTTTTGAATTCTAGATCTTGAGACAAATGGCAGT
ATTCATCCACACCCAGCTTTCTTGTACAAAGTGGTGGGTGGAGGCGGTTCAGGTGGCGGAGGAAGGGCCG
CAGGAACCCCTAGTGATGGAGTTGGCCACTCCCTCTCTGCGCGCTCGCTCGCTCACTGAGGCCGGGCGAC
CAAAGGTCGCCCGACGCCCGGGCTTTGCCCGGGCGGCCTCAGTGAGCGAGCGAGCGCGCAGCTGCCTGCA
GGGGCGCCTGATGCGGTATTTTCTCCTTACGCATCTGTGCGGTATTTCACACCGCATA
[95 nt withheld, positions 339-433]
T
[46 nt withheld, positions 435-480]
C
[141 nt withheld, positions 482-622]
CCTTTGACGTTGGAGTCCACGTTCTTT
[37 nt withheld, positions 650-686]
ACTCTATCTCGGGCTATTCTTTTGATTTATAAGGGATTTTGCCGATTTCGGTCTATTGGTTAAAAAATGA
GCTGATTTAACAAAAATTTAACGCGAATTTTAACAAAATATTAACGTTTACAATTTTATGGTGCACTCTC
AGTACAATCTGCTCTGATGCCGCATAGTTAAGCCAGCCCCGACACCCGCCAACACCCGCTGACGCGCCCT
GACGGGCTTGTCTGCTCCCGGCATCCGCTTACAGACAAGCTGTGACCGTCTCCGGGAGCTGCATGTGTCA
GAGGTTTTCACCGTCATCACCGAAACGCGCGAGACGAAAGGGCCTCGTGATACGCCTATTTTTATAGGTT
AATGTCATGATAATAATGGTTTCTTAGACGTCAGGTGGCACTTTTCGGGGAAATGTGCGCGGAACCCCTA
TTTGTTTATTTTTCTAAATACATTCAAATATGTATCCGCTCATGAGACAATAACCCTGATAAATGCTTCA
ATAATATTGAAAAAGGAAGAGTATGAGTATTCAACATTTCCGTGTCGCCCTTATTCCCTTTTTTGCGGCA
TTTTGCCTTCCTGTTTTTGCTCACCCAGAAACGCTGGTGAAAGTAAAAGATGCTGAAGATCAGTTGGGTG
CACGAGTGGGTTACATCGAACTGGATCTCAACAGCGGTAAGATCCTTGAGAGTTTTCGCCCCGAAGAACG
TTTTCCAATGATGAGCACTTTTAAAGTTCTGCTATGTGGCGCGGTATTATCCCGTATTGACGCCGGGCAA
GAGCAACTCGGTCGCCGCATACACTATTCTCAGAATGACTTGGTTGAGTACTCACCAGTCACAGAAAAGC
ATCTTACGGATGGCATGACAGTAAGAGAATTATGCAGTGCTGCCATAACCATGAGTGATAACACTGCGGC
CAACTTACTTCTGACAACGATCGGAGGACCGAAGGAGCTAACCGCTTTTTTGCACAACATGGGGGATCAT
GTAACTCGCCTTGATCGTTGGGAACCGGAGCTGAATGAAGCCATACCAAACGACGAGCGTGACACCACGA
TGCCTGTAGCAATGGCAACAACGTTGCGCAAACTATTAACTGGCGAACTACTTACTCTAGCTTCCCGGCA
ACAATTAATAGACTGGATGGAGGCGGATAAAGTTGCAGGACCACTTCTGCGCTCGGCCCTTCCGGCTGGC
TGGTTTATTGCTGATAAATCTGGAGCCGGTGAGCGTGGAAGCCGCGGTATCATTGCAGCACTGGGGCCAG
ATGGTAAGCCCTCCCGTATCGTAGTTATCTACACGACGGGGAGTCAGGCAACTATGGATGAACGAAATAG
ACAGATCGCTGAGATAGGTGCCTCACTGATTAAGCATTGGTAACTGTCAGACCAAGTTTACTCATATATA
CTTTAGATTGATTTAAAACTTCATTTTTAATTTAAAAGGATCTAGGTGAAGATCCTTTTTGATAATCTCA
TGACCAAAATCCCTTAACGTGAGTTTTCGTTCCACTGAGCGTCAGACCCCGTAGAAAAGATCAAAGGATC
TTCTTGAGATCCTTTTTTTCTGCGCGTAATCTGCTGCTTGCAAACAAAAAAACCACCGCTACCAGCGGTG
GTTTGTTTGCCGGATCAAGAGCTACCAACTCTTTTTCCGAAGGTAACTGGCTTCAGCAGAGCGCAGATAC
CAAATACTGTTCTTCTAGTGTAGCCGTAGTTAGGCCACCACTTCAAGAACTCTGTAGCACCGCCTACATA
CCTCGCTCTGCTAATCCTGTTACCAGTGGCTGCTGCCAGTGGCGATAAGTCGTGTCTTACCGGGTTGGAC
TCAAGACGATAGTTACCGGATAAGGCGCAGCGGTCGGGCTGAACGGGGGGTTCGTGCACACAGCCCAGCT
TGGAGCGAACGACCTACACCGAACTGAGATACCTACAGCGTGAGCTATGAGAAAGCGCCACGCTTCCCGA
AGGGAGAAAGGCGGACAGGTATCCGGTAAGCGGCAGGGTCGGAACAGGAGAGCGCACGAGGGAGCTTCCA
GGGGGAAACGCCTGGTATCTTTATAGTCCTGTCGGGTTTCGCCACCTCTGACTTGAGCGTCGATTTTTGT
GATGCTCGTCAGGGGGGCGGAGCCTATGGAAAAACGCCAGCAACGCGGCCTTTTTACGGTTCCTGGCCTT
TTGCTGGCCTTTTGCTCACATGTCCTGCAGGCAGCTGCGCGCTCGCTCGCTCACTGAGGCCGCCCGGGCG
TCGGGCGACCTTTGGTCGCCCGGCCTCAGTGAGCGAGCGAGCGCGCAGAGAGGGAGTGGCCAACTCCATC
ACTAGGGGTTCCTGCGGCCTCTAGAACACAAAAAACCAACACACAGATCTAATGAAAATAAAGATCTTTT
ATTAGCGCTTTAAGCGTAATCTGGAACATCGTATGGGTAGTCACCATCTTCGAGCAGTCTCACCATGGCC
CCGGTTTCAGAGTCAAGATTGCGGATATAGTTCATAACGATGTTCACATTTGTCCAACCTCCAGCTTGCA
TAATCTCTGGTATGGAGACTCCTGCCCGCGCCATGTCTCGTGCGGCCCCCACCCTAGCAGAATGACCTGA
CCAGGCGAGATACCTCTGGCCACTGTCATCCTTGGCTCCGTATATGAGTCGGTGGGTTGCCTCAAAGATC
CCTTCAAGGGCCCGTGTACTCAATTGGCTGGTGGCAGAGGGCGCGGCGACTCCGTTTTTTCTCACTCGAC
AGAACAAGTAATTATTAGGGTCGTCAGCCACGCCGGACACTGAGATCCATCTTTCCACCAGCTTCGTTAC
GCCCAGGGACAAGGCCTTTTCAACGCCAGCGGTGCTGACCAATGTCTTTGTGCGTCCAATATGAATAAGC
ATCCGGCCGCCGTCCGTTCGACTGATGTCTTTCACTCTGATCCGGGCGATCTCAGCTATGCGCAGAAGTG
TGTTATATGCAATTCCCAGAAATGCGAGGTTCCTGATGTCCTGGCACCGATCGCTGTTCTCCATCAGGGA
TCTGACCTGGTCGAAATCAGTCCGCTCAAAAGCGAGAGCCTGCTTAGCCCTCTCACCCGCATCTACGTTT
TCCTTTCTAATTCTCCTCATAACAAGGGAGACTGCGTTTGAATCGCTAGGCCGGGGGAGCCCGCTGCGTC
GATGCAGCATATTCAGTTGGCCCAAGTGCTGCTGGATAGTCTTGACAGCCAGCCCTCTTGCCTGGAGATA
CAGCAGGTAATCGCGCACGTCCTCCGGCTCGGCGGGGAACCATTTGCGATTGTTCAGCTTACACCAGGCT
GCCCAGGATCGGCACACGCTAAGCAGCATTTTCCAGGTGTGTTCAGAAAACGCCTGTCTATCCCTAAACA
TATCCATGAGATTTTTCCTGACCTCATCGCTAGTGGCATCTACTGGCAGCGCAGGGAGGTTCTGGTGAAC
AGTCAGGAGATTGGACACCTTCCTCTTCTTCTTGGGCATCCTGTGTTCTGGCGGCAAACCCGTTGCGAAA
AAGAACGTTCACGGCGACTACTGCACTTATATACGGTTCTCCCCCACCCTCGGGAAAAAGGCGGAGCCAG
TACACGACATCACTTTCCCAGTTTACCCCGCGCCACCTTCTCTAGGCACCGGTTCAATTGCCGACCCCTC
CCCCCAACTTCTCGGGGACTGTGGGCGATGTGCGCTCTGCCCACTGACGGGCACCGGAGCCAATTCCCAC
TCCTTTCAAGACCTTTAATTAACCCACAAGGAGACGACCTTCCACAAGTTTGTACAAAAAAGCAGGCTTT
TCCCATGATTCCTTCATATTTGCATATACGATACAAGGCTGTTAGAGAGATAATTAGAATTAATTTGACT
GTAAACACAAAGATATTAGTACAAAATACGTGACGTAGAAAGTAATAATTTCTTGGGTAGTTTGCAGTTT
TAAAATTATGTTTTAAAATGGACTATCATATGCTTACCGTAACTTGAAAGTATTTCGATTTCTTGGCTTT
ATATATCTTGTGGAAAGGACGAAACACCGGTGTAATAGCTCCTGCATGGGTTTTAGAGCTAGAAATAGCA
AGTTAAAATAAGGCTAGTCCGTTATCAACTTGAAAAAGTGGCACCGAGTCGGTGCTTTTTTGAATTCTAG
ATCTTGAGACAAATGGCAGTATTCATCCACACAACTTTGTATACAAAAGTTGTTTCCCATGATTCCTTCA
TATTTGCATATACGATACAAGGCTGTTAGAGAGATAATTAGAATTAATTTGACTGTAAACACAAAGATAT
TAGTACAAAATACGTGACGTAGAAAGTAATAATTTCTTGGGTAGTTTGCAGTTTTAAAATTATGTTTTAA
AATGGACTATCATATGCTTACCGTAACTTGAAAGTATTTCGATTTCTTGGCTTTATATATCTTGTGGAAA
GGACGAAACACCGATAAGGACTTTGAGTGAAGTTTTAGAGCTAGAAATAGCAAGTTAAAATAAGGCTAGT
CC
